>Addgene plasmid #11506 | pGEM-mouse TCR zeta/2451 | addgene partial sequence | sequence record 18305 | T7 5'-TAATACGACTCACTATAGGG-3'
CAAGCCAGCAGAGACTCCATCAGCGCCTCCTTTTCTCCTCATCCTCCCAGGCATAGCTGCCTCTGCCTCT
GCCTCTGGGTACCATCCCAGGGAAGCAGAAGATGAAGTGGAAAGTGTCTGTTCTCGCCTGCATCCTCCAC
GTGCGGTTCCCAGGAGCAGAGGCACAGAGCTTTGGTCTGCTGGATCCCAAACTCTGCTACTTGCTAGATG
GAATCCTCTTCATCTACGGAGTCATCATCACAGCCCTGTACCTGAGAGCAAAATTCAGCAGGAGTGCAGA
GACTGCTGCCAACCTGCAGGACCCCAACCAGCTCTACAATGAGCTCAATCTAGGGCGAAGAGAGGAATAT
GACGTCTTGGAGAAGAAGCGGGCTCGGGATCCAGAGATGGGAGGCAAACAGCAGAGGAGGAGGAACCCCC
AGGAAGGCGTATACAATGCACTGCAGAAAGACAAGATGGCAGAAGCCTACAGTGAGATCGGCACAAAAGG
CGAGAGGCGGAGAGGCAAGGGGCACGATGGCCTTTACCAGGGTCTCAGCACTGCCACCAAGGACACCTAT
GATGCCCTGCATATGCAGACCCTGGCCCCTCGCTAACAGCCAGGGCATTTCTCCCTCACGGGCTTCACCT
GCTGATGTCACTTGTGAAGGACAGAGGACAAAGCCCCCCTCAGTTTATTCATTTCCCAGCCACCATTTCA
TGACGAGGATGGTTCTCTCACTTGCCACATTTGTCTTCT
