[The description below was written by a language model from this plasmid's Addgene catalogue record.]
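Description:
pGEM-mouse TCR zeta/2451 is a general-purpose bacterial cloning plasmid carrying a mouse cDNA for the zeta chain of the T cell antigen receptor (gene Cd247, also known as CD3-zeta). The backbone is pGEM-3, a commercial vector of about 3.2 kb that is maintained at high copy number in E. coli and selected with ampicillin. The insert, roughly 1.3 kb with no recorded mutation, was placed into the vector as an EcoRI fragment. Both EcoRI sites were preserved, so the cDNA can be released intact by a single digest. Because the same enzyme flanks both ends, the cloning was not directional, and the record does not explicitly state the orientation of the insert, although T7 is listed as the 5′ sequencing primer and SP6 as the 3′ primer.

pGEM-series vectors place opposing T7 and SP6 bacteriophage RNA polymerase promoters on either side of the cloning site. These serve as priming sites for sequencing across the insert junctions, and they also allow in vitro transcription of either strand, for example to make sense RNA for in vitro translation or antisense riboprobes for hybridization. The plasmid has no recorded eukaryotic promoter, epitope tag, reporter or mammalian selection marker, so it is not an expression construct for mammalian cells. It is best viewed as an archival cDNA clone associated with the original molecular cloning of the zeta chain. It is useful as a source of the mouse Cd247 sequence for subcloning into expression vectors, as a PCR template, or for probe generation. No feature table was supplied, so details beyond the catalogue fields cannot be confirmed.
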