Addgene plasmid #11506: pGEM-mouse TCR zeta/2451
Depositing lab: Allan Weissman. Depositing organization: National Cancer Institute (NCI). Publication: Molecular cloning of the zeta chain of the T cell antigen receptor. Weissman AM, Baniyash M, Hou D, Samelson LE, Burgess WH, Klausner RD. Science. 1988 Feb 26. 239(4843):1018-21. 10.1126/science.3278377 PubMed 3278377.
Backbone
  Vector backbone: pGEM-3
  Backbone manufacturer: Promega
  Backbone size w/o insert (bp): 3200
  Vector type: general cloning
Growth in bacteria
  Bacterial resistance: Ampicillin, 100 μg/mL
  Growth temperature: 37°C
  Growth strain: DH5alpha
  Copy number: High Copy
Gene/Insert
  Gene/Insert name: TCR zeta
  Species: M. musculus (mouse)
  Insert size (bp): 1300
  Mutation: n/a
  GenBank ID: M19729
  Entrez Gene: Cd247 (a.k.a. 4930549J05Rik, A430104F18Rik, Cd3, Cd3-eta, Cd3-zeta, Cd3h, Cd3z, Cd3zeta, T3z, Tcrk, Tcrz)
  Cloning method: Restriction Enzyme; 5′ cloning site EcoR I (not destroyed); 3′ cloning site EcoR I (not destroyed)
  Sequencing primers: 5′ T7; 3′ SP6
Terms and licenses: Academic/Nonprofit Terms; Industry Terms: Not Available to Industry
How to cite: pGEM-mouse TCR zeta/2451 was a gift from Allan Weissman (Addgene plasmid # 11506 ; http://n2t.net/addgene:11506 ; RRID:Addgene_11506)
